Addgene plasmid #86262: pFETCh_HLF
Purpose: Donor vector for 3' FLAG tag of human HLF
Depositing lab: Eric Mendenhall & Richard M. Myers. Depositing organization: University of Alabama in Huntsville. Publication: CETCh-seq: CRISPR epitope tagging ChIP-seq of DNA-binding proteins. Savic D, Partridge EC, Newberry KM, Smith SB, Meadows SK, Roberts BS, Mackiewicz M, Mendenhall EM, Myers RM. Genome Res. 2015 Sep 9. 10.1101/gr.193540.115 PubMed 26355004.
Backbone
  Vector backbone: pFETCh_Donor
  Vector type: CRISPR
Growth in bacteria
  Bacterial resistance: Kanamycin, 50 μg/mL
  Growth temperature: 37°C
  Growth strain: DH5alpha
  Copy number: High Copy
Gene/Insert
  Gene/Insert name: HLF homology arms
  Species: H. sapiens (human)
  Entrez Gene: HLF (a.k.a. MGC33822)
  Tag / fusion protein: 3XFLAG-P2A-NeoR (C terminal on insert)
  Cloning method: Gibson Cloning
  Sequencing primers: 5′ acgcctgtgaaaccgtacta; 3′ aactgttgggaagggcgatc
Terms and licenses: Academic/Nonprofit Terms; Industry Terms: Not Available to Industry
Depositor comments: This plasmid was co-transfected along with PX458_HLF_1 and PX458_HLF_2 into HepG2 cells, and genomic editing was verified by PCR. We performed ChIP-seq on this cell line using anti-FLAG Sigma F1804 and obtained data that passed our quality tests. Immunoprecipitation with anti-FLAG Sigma F1804 followed by mass spectrometry identified HLF. All released data, including ChIP-seq files and validation data, are available at the ENCODE web portal: https://www.encodeproject.org/search/?searchTerm=flag&type=Experiment&lab.title=Richard+Myers%2C+HAIB . Note: This plasmid is part of the Mendenhall and Meyers CRISPR-based Tagging system to add a tag (currently using FLAG) to endogenous proteins. Please see https://www.addgene.org/crispr/tagging/ for more details.
How to cite: pFETCh_HLF was a gift from Eric Mendenhall & Richard M. Myers (Addgene plasmid # 86262 ; http://n2t.net/addgene:86262 ; RRID:Addgene_86262)
