[The description below was written by a language model from this plasmid's Addgene catalogue record and pLannotate feature annotations shown in this document.]
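Description:
pFETCh_HLF is a homology-directed repair donor plasmid from a CRISPR epitope-tagging system, built on the pFETCh_Donor backbone to place a FLAG tag at the 3' end of the endogenous human HLF coding sequence. It is a high-copy plasmid of about 7.2 kb that replicates in E. coli from a ColE1/pUC-type origin and is selected with kanamycin through an aph(3')-Ia KanR gene. Remnants of a pUC-style cloning region (lac promoter and operator, MCS pieces, lacZα fragment) are also annotated.

The payload consists of two human HLF homology arms, introduced by Gibson assembly, flanking a 3xFLAG-P2A-NeoR cassette. The annotation shows a fragment of the HLF coding sequence immediately upstream of the 3xFLAG sequence, consistent with a 5' arm ending at the last HLF codons. The neomycin phosphotransferase gene follows the tag. The P2A element is named in the catalogue entry but is not separately annotated, and the 3' arm is likewise unannotated. After correct integration, the tagged HLF and NeoR would be transcribed from the native HLF promoter. The self-cleaving P2A peptide then separates the resistance protein from HLF-3xFLAG, so drug selection enriches for in-frame knock-ins. Outside the arms, the feature table shows CMV enhancer/promoter fragments upstream of a truncated herpes simplex virus thymidine kinase. This gene confers ganciclovir sensitivity and could in principle serve for counter-selection against random integration, although the record does not state this use.

According to the depositor, the plasmid was co-transfected into HepG2 cells with two PX458-based Cas9/guide plasmids targeting HLF, and editing was confirmed by PCR. The resulting line was used for anti-FLAG ChIP-seq, and immunoprecipitation followed by mass spectrometry identified HLF.
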