Features (pLannotate 1.2.2; 20 found; start..end, strand, type, name):
     33..621     +  rep_origin     ori: high-copy-number ColE1/pMB1/pBR322/pUC origin of replication
    990..1079    +  CDS            lacI (fragment): lac repressor; lacI; The lac repressor binds to the lac operator to inhibit transcription in E. coli. This inhibition can be relieved by adding lactose or isopropyl-β-D-thiogalactopyranoside (IPTG).
   1092..1113    +  protein_bind   CAP binding site: CAP binding activates transcription in the presence of cAMP. E. coli catabolite activator protein
   1128..1158    +  promoter       lac promoter: promoter for the E. coli lac operon
   1166..1182    +  protein_bind   lac operator: The lac repressor binds to the lac operator to inhibit transcription in E. coli. This inhibition can be relieved by adding lactose or isopropyl-β-D-thiogalactopyranoside (IPTG). lac repressor encoded by lacI
   1219..1274    -  misc_feature   MCS: pUC18/19 multiple cloning site
   1275..1294    -  misc_feature   MCS (fragment): pUC18/19 multiple cloning site
   1300..1382    +  enhancer       CMV enhancer (fragment): human cytomegalovirus immediate early enhancer; contains an 18-bp deletion relative to the standard CMV enhancer
   1454..1471    -  promoter       CMV promoter (fragment): human cytomegalovirus (CMV) immediate early promoter
   1534..1585    +  promoter       CMVd2 promoter: truncated human cytomegalovirus (CMV) immediate early promoter that yields moderately reduced expression relative to the full-length promoter
   1676..1747    -  CDS            UL24_HHV11 (fragment): Experimental evidence at protein level: Swiss-Prot protein existence level 1. May participate in nuclear egress of viral particles. Plays a role in the dispersal of several host nucleolar proteins including NCL/nucleolin and NPM1. Since deletion of host NCL/nucleolin negatively impact on nuclear egress, UL24 supposedly acts on this process through its effect on host nucleoli. From Human herpesvirus 1 (strain 17) (HHV-1) (Human herpes simplex virus 1).
   1817..2812    +  CDS            ΔTK: truncated herpes simplex virus thymidine kinase (Salomon et al., 1995) confers sensitivity to nucleoside analogs such as acyclovir or ganciclovir
   2924..3085    +  CDS            UL122 (fragment): VIE2_HCMVT - Experimental evidence at protein level: Swiss-Prot protein existence level 1. Stimulates viral early and late gene expression and thus play a crucial role in the regulation of productive infection. In addition, activates quiescent cells to reenter the cell cycle and upregulates several E2F-responsive genes, which are responsible for pushing the cell into S phase. In S-phase, inhibits cellular DNA synthesis and blocks further cell cycle progression. From Human cytomegalovirus (strain Towne) (HHV-5) (Human herpesvirus 5).
   3686..3901    +  CDS            HLF (fragment): HLF_HUMAN - Experimental evidence at protein level: Swiss-Prot protein existence level 1. From Homo sapiens (Human).
   3935..3988    +  CDS            3xFLAG (fragment): three tandem FLAG® epitope tags
   3992..4016    +  CDS            3xFLAG (fragment): three tandem FLAG® epitope tags
   4100..4891    +  CDS            neo: KKA2_KLEPN - Also known as kan, nptII. Experimental evidence at protein level: Swiss-Prot protein existence level 1. Resistance to kanamycin, neomycin, paromomycin, ribostamycin, butirosin and gentamicin B. From Klebsiella pneumoniae.
   5754..5910    +  CDS            lacZα (fragment): LacZα fragment of β-galactosidase; lacZ fragment
   5992..6807    -  CDS            KanR: aminoglycoside phosphotransferase; aph(3')-Ia; confers resistance to kanamycin in bacteria or G418 (Geneticin®) in eukaryotes
   6992..7132    +  CDS            TRA2_ECOLX (fragment): Protein predicted: Swiss-Prot protein existence level 4. Required for transposition of transposon Tn903. From Escherichia coli.
>Addgene plasmid #86262 | pFETCh_HLF | addgene full sequence | sequence record 171004 | Addgene NGS Result
TCAGACCCCGTAGAAAAGATCAAAGGATCTTCTTGAGATCCTTTTTTTCTGCGCGTAATCTGCTGCTTGC
AAACAAAAAAACCACCGCTACCAGCGGTGGTTTGTTTGCCGGATCAAGAGCTACCAACTCTTTTTCCGAA
GGTAACTGGCTTCAGCAGAGCGCAGATACCAAATACTGTTCTTCTAGTGTAGCCGTAGTTAGGCCACCAC
TTCAAGAACTCTGTAGCACCGCCTACATACCTCGCTCTGCTAATCCTGTTACCAGTGGCTGCTGCCAGTG
GCGATAAGTCGTGTCTTACCGGGTTGGACTCAAGACGATAGTTACCGGATAAGGCGCAGCGGTCGGGCTG
AACGGGGGGTTCGTGCACACAGCCCAGCTTGGAGCGAACGACCTACACCGAACTGAGATACCTACAGCGT
GAGCTATGAGAAAGCGCCACGCTTCCCGAAGGGAGAAAGGCGGACAGGTATCCGGTAAGCGGCAGGGTCG
GAACAGGAGAGCGCACGAGGGAGCTTCCAGGGGGAAACGCCTGGTATCTTTATAGTCCTGTCGGGTTTCG
CCACCTCTGACTTGAGCGTCGATTTTTGTGATGCTCGTCAGGGGGGCGGAGCCTATGGAAAAACGCCAGC
AACGCGGCCTTTTTACGGTTCCTGGCCTTTTGCTGGCCTTTTGCTCACATGTTCTTTCCTGCGTTATCCC
CTGATTCTGTGGATAACCGTATTACCGCCTTTGAGTGAGCTGATACCGCTCGCCGCAGCCGAACGACCGA
GCGCAGCGAGTCAGTGAGCGAGGAAGCGGAAGAAGCTCGCACATTCAGCAGCGTTTTTCAGCGCGTTTTC
GATCAACGTTTCAATGTTGGTATCAACACCAGGTTTAACTTTGAACTTATCGGCACTGACGGTTACTGAT
TTTGAACTTTTGCTTTGCCACGGAACGGTCTGCGTTGTCGGGAAGATGCGTGATCTGATCCTTCAACTCA
GCAAAAGTTCCCAATACGCAAACCGCCTCTCCCCGCGCGTTGGCCGATTCATTAATGCAGCTGGCACGAC
AGGTTTCCCGACTGGAAAGCGGGCAGTGAGCGCAACGCAATTAATGTGAGTTAGCTCACTCATTAGGCAC
CCCAGGCTTTACACTTTATGCTTCCGGCTCGTATGTTGTGTGGAATTGTGAGCGGATAACAATTTCACAC
AGGAAACAGCTATGACCATGATTACGCCAAGCTTGCATGCCTGCAGGTCGACTCTAGAGGATCCCCGGGT
ACCGAGCTCGAATTAGCTTGCATGCCTGCAGGTCAATTCCCTGGCATTATGCCCAGTACATGACCTTATG
GGACTTTCCTACTTGGCAGTACATCTACGTATTAGTCATCGCTATTACCATGGTGATGCGGTTTTGGCAG
TACATCAATGGGCGTGGATAGCGGTTTGACTCACGGGGATTTCAAGTCTCCACCCCATTGACGTCAATGG
GAGTTTGTTTTGGCACCAAAATCAACGGGACTTTCCAAAATGTCGTAACAACTCCGCCCCATTGACGCAA
ATGGGCGGTAGGCGTGTACGGTGGGAGGTCTATATAAGCAGAGCTCGTTTAGTGAACCGTCAGATCGCCT
GGAGACGCCATCCACGCTGTTTTGACCTCCATAGGAGACACCGGGACCGATCCAGCCTGGGGATCCCGAC
CATGGCTTCGTACCCCTGCCATCAACACGCGTCTGCGTTCGACCAGGCTGCGCGTTCTCGCGGCCATAGC
AACCGACGTACGGCGTTGCGCCCTCGCCGGCAGCAAGAAGCCACGGAAGTCCGCCTGGAGCAGAAAATGC
CCACGCTACTGCGGGTTTATATAGACGGTCCTCACGGGATGGGGAAAACCACCACCACGCAACTGCTGGT
GGCCCTGGGTTCGCGCGACGATATCGTCTACGTACCCGAGCCGATGACTTACTGGCAGGTGCTGGGGGCT
TCCGAGACAATCGCGAACATCTACACCACACAACACCGCCTCGACCAGGGTGAGATATCGGCCGGGGACG
CGGCGGTGGTAATGACAAGCGCCCAGATAACAATGGGCATGCCTTATGCCGTGACCGACGCCGTTCTGGC
TCCTCATATCGGGGGGGAGGCTGGGAGCTCACATGCCCCGCCCCCGGCCCTCACCCTCATCTTCGACCGC
CATCCCATCGCCGCCCTCCTGTGCTACCCGGCCGCGCGATACCTTATGGGCAGCATGACCCCCCAGGCCG
TGCTGGCGTTCGTGGCCCTCATCCCGCCGACCTTGCCCGGCACAAACATCGTGTTGGGGGCCCTTCCGGA
GGACAGACACATCGACCGCCTGGCCAAACGCCAGCGCCCCGGCGAGCGGCTTGACCTGGCTATGCTGGCC
GCGATTCGCCGCGTTTACGGGCTGCTTGCCAATACGGTGCGGTATCTGCAGGGCGGCGGGTCGTGGCGGG
AGGATTGGGGACAGCTTTCGGGGACGGCCGTGCCGCCCCAGGGTGCCGAGCCCCAGAGCAACGCGGGCCC
ACGACCCCATATCGGGGACACGTTATTTACCCTGTTTCGGGCCCCCGAGTTGCTGGCCCCCAACGGCGAC
CTGTACAACGTGTTTGCCTGGGCCTTGGACGTCTTGGCCAAACGCCTCCGTCCCATGCACGTCTTTATCC
TGGATTACGACCAATCGCCCGCCGGCTGCCGGGACGCCCTGCTGCAACTTACCTCCGGGATGGTCCAGAC
CCACGTCACCACCCCCGGCTCCATACCGACGATCTGCGACCTGGCGCGCACGTTTGCCCGGGAGATGGGG
GAGGCTAACTGAGGATCCCACGTCACTATTGTATACTCTATATTATACTCTATGTTATACTCTGTAATCC
TACTCAATAAACGTGTCACGCCTGTGAAACCGTACTAAGTCTCCCGTGTATTCTTATCACCATCAGGTGA
CATCCTCGCCCAGGCTGTCAATCATGCCGGTATCGATTCCAGTAGCACCGGCCCCACGCTGACAACCCAC
TCTTGCAGCGTTAGCAGCGCCCCTCTTAACAAGCCGACCCCCACCAGCGTCGCGGTTACTAACACTCCTC
TCCCCGACCTGCAGCCCAGCTCCTATGCATAGTTTTTCCTCATTTTTTCTACTGCACATAATGCTGCAGT
GAACAGTTTATGCTTGTGTGTACATGCACATGTATGGAGATTGCTACAGGACAAAATCCTGGAAGTGGAG
TGCTAGATGAATAGTATATCCATTTAAATAGTTGATAGATATTGCCAAATTGCCTTCTAAAATTTTTGTA
CCAACTCATACCCAAAAAAGCATATGAGTGCCCTTGAAGGAAAAGGGTTCTTAAAATGTTGAGCAGGGAG
AGTAAAGAAAGTTGAAATGTAATTTAAGGGTGAGGTGAGCCACCTGCTTTCATCCAGCCTCTGATCTCTG
CTTCACTGAGCACGCCTCTGCTGGGCAAAGAGTAGGAGCCTGTTGGGACAGATCGGTGGGTCCTTGCTCC
AAGAAGGAAGTGTGGCTCATGGGCCACACTCTCAGACATGCAGAAACTGTAAAGGAAGGAGACACAAGCT
AAGAAACCCGGGCTGGCACCTCTGCACAATCCTGGAGCCTGCCCGTGCCCTGGCTGGCACTGGGCTTTGC
TGAAATCTAATATCTTGTTTCTTTTTCCCTTCTGTAACTAATGAGCAGGATGACAAGTACTGGGCAAGGC
GCAGAAAGAACAACATGGCAGCCAAGCGCTCCCGCGACGCCCGGAGGCTGAAAGAGAACCAGATCGCCAT
CCGGGCCTCGTTCCTGGAGAAGGAGAACTCGGCCCTCCGCCAGGAGGTGGCTGACTTGAGGAAGGAGCTG
GGCAAATGCAAGAACATACTTGCCAAGTATGAGGCCAGGCACGGGCCCCTGGGGAGCGGAGGAGGTTCCG
GTGGAGGTGGTTCTGGAGATTACAAGGATGACGACGATAAGGGCGATTACAAGGATGACGACGATAAGGG
AGATTACAAGGATGACGACGATAAGGTTTCAGGAAGCGGAGCTACTAACTTCAGCCTGCTGAAGCAGGCT
GGAGACGTGGAGGAGAACCCTGGACCTGGATCGTTTCGCATGATTGAACAAGATGGATTGCACGCAGGTT
CTCCGGCCGCTTGGGTGGAGAGGCTATTCGGCTATGACTGGGCACAACAGACAATCGGCTGCTCTGATGC
CGCCGTGTTCCGGCTGTCAGCGCAGGGGCGCCCGGTTCTTTTTGTCAAGACCGACCTGTCCGGTGCCCTG
AATGAACTGCAGGACGAGGCAGCGCGGCTATCGTGGCTGGCCACGACGGGCGTTCCTTGCGCAGCTGTGC
TCGACGTTGTCACTGAAGCGGGAAGGGACTGGCTGCTATTGGGCGAAGTGCCGGGGCAGGATCTCCTGTC
ATCTCACCTTGCTCCTGCCGAGAAAGTATCCATCATGGCTGATGCAATGCGGCGGCTGCATACGCTTGAT
CCGGCTACCTGCCCATTCGACCACCAAGCGAAACATCGCATCGAGCGAGCACGTACTCGGATGGAAGCCG
GTCTTGTCGATCAGGATGATCTGGACGAAGAGCATCAGGGGCTCGCGCCAGCCGAACTGTTCGCCAGGCT
CAAGGCGCGCATGCCCGACGGCGAGGATCTCGTCGTGACCCATGGCGATGCCTGCTTGCCGAATATCATG
GTGGAAAATGGCCGCTTTTCTGGATTCATCGACTGTGGCCGGCTGGGTGTGGCCGACCGCTATCAGGACA
TAGCGTTGGCTACCCGTGATATTGCTGAAGAGCTTGGCGGCGAATGGGCTGACCGCTTCCTCGTGCTTTA
CGGTATCGCCGCTCCCGATTCGCAGCGCATCGCCTTCTATCGCCTTCTTGACGAGTTCTTCTGATTCGAA
CATCGGCTGGCTTTGGAATAGATGGACAGTTTGTTTCCTGTCTGATAGCACCACACGCAAACCAACCTTT
CTGACATCAGCACTTTACCAGAGGCATAAACACAACTGACTCCCATTTTGGTGTGCATCTGTGTGTGTGT
GCGTGTATATGTGCTTGTGCTCATGTGTGTGGTCAGCGGTATGTGCGTGTGCGTGTTCCTTTGCTCTTGC
CATTTTAAGGTAGCCCTCTCATCGTCTTTTAGTTCCAACAAAGAAAGGTGCCATGTCTTTACTAGACTGA
GGAGCCCTCTCGCGGGTCTCCCATCCCCTCCCTCCTTCACTCCTGCCTCCTCAGCTTTGCTTCATGTTCG
AGCTTACCTACTCTTCCAGGACTCTCTGCTTGGATTCACTAAAAAGGGCCCTGGTAAAATAGTGGATCTC
AGTTTTTAAGAGTACAAGCTCTTGTTTCTGTTTAGTCCGTAAGTTACCATGCTAATGAGGTGCACACAAT
AACTTAGCACTACTCCGCAGCTCTAGTCCTTTATAAGTTGCTTTCCTCTTACTTTCAGTTTTGGTGATAA
TCGTCTTCAAATTAAAGTGCTGTTTAGATTTATTAGATCCCATATTTACTTACTGCTATCTACTAAGTTT
CCTTTTAATTCTACCAACCCCAGATAAGTAAGAGTACTATTAATAGAACACAGAGTGTGTTTTTGCACTG
TCTGTACCTAAAGCAATAATCCTATTGTACGCTAGAGCATGCTGCCTGAGTATTACTAGTGGACGTAGGA
TATTTTCCCTACCTAAGAATTTCACTGTCTTTTACTTGGAAAGTCCTCTCCACTGACTGTAGCCTCCAAT
TCACTGGCCGTCGTTCACTGGCCGTCGTTTTACAACGTCGTGACTGGGAAAACCCTGGCGTTACCCAACT
TAATCGCCTTGCAGCACATCCCCCTTTCGCCAGCTGGCGTAATAGCGAAGAGGCCCGCACCGATCGCCCT
TCCCAACAGTTGCGCAGCCTGAATGGCGAATGCGATTTATTCAACAAAGCCGCCGTCCCGTCAAGTCAGC
GTAATGCTCTGCCAGTGTTACAACCAATTAACCAATTCTGATTAGAAAAACTCATCGAGCATCAAATGAA
ACTGCAATATATTCATATCAGGATTATCAATACCATATTTTTGAAAAAGCCGTTTCTGTAATGAAGGAGA
AAACTCACCGAGGCAGTTCCATAGGATGGCAAGATCCTGGTATCGGTCTGCGATTCCGACTCGTCCAACA
TCAATACAACCTATTAATTTCCCCTCGTCAAAAATAAGGTTATCAAGTGAGAAATCACCATGAGTGACGA
CTGAATCCGGTGAGAATGGCAAAAGCTTATGCATTTCTTTCCAGACTTGTTCAACAGGCCAGCCATTACG
CTCGTCATCAAAATCACTCGCATCAACCAAACCGTTATTCATTCGTGATTGCGCCTGAGCGAGACGAAAT
ACGCGATCGCTGTTAAAAGGACAATTACAAACAGGAATCGAATGCAACCGGCGCAGGAACACTGCCAGCG
CATCAACAATATTTTCACCTGAATCAGGATATTCTTCTAATACCTGGAATGCTGTTTTCCCGGGGATCGC
AGTGGTGAGTAACCATGCATCATCAGGAGTACGGATAAAATGCTTGATGGTCGGAAGAGGCATAAATTCC
GTCAGCCAGTTTAGTCTGACCATCTCATCTGTAACATCATTGGCAACGCTACCTTTGCCATGTTTCAGAA
ACAACTCTGGCGCATCGGGCTTCCCATACAATCGATAGATTGTCGCACCTGATTGCCCGACATTATCGCG
AGCCCATTTATACCCATATAAATCAGCATCCATGTTGGAATTTAATCGCGGCTTCGAGCAAGACGTTTCC
CGTTGAATATGGCTCATAACACCCCTTGTATTACTGTTTATGTAAGCAGACAGTTTTATTGTTCATGATG
ATATATTTTTATCTTGTGCAATGTAACATCAGAGATTTTGAGACACAACGTGGCTTTGTTGAATAAATCG
AACTTTTGCTGAGTTGAAGGATCAGATCACGCATCTTCCCGACAACGCAGACCGTTCCGTGGCAAAGCAA
AAGTTCAAAATCACCAACTGGTCCACCTACAACAAAGCTCTCATCAACCGTGGCTCCCTCACTTTCTGGC
TGGATGATGGGGCGATTCAGGCCTGGTATGAGTCAGCAACACCTTCTTCACGAGGCAGACCTCTCGACGG
AGTTCCACTGAGCG
